>Addgene plasmid #36681 | TAL2222 | depositor partial sequence | sequence record 45874 | TAL2222 sequence 1640 bps
GAACCTGACCCCAGACCAGGTAGTCGCAATCGCGTCACATGACGGGGGAAAGCAAGCCCTGGAAACCGTG
CAAAGGTTGTTGCCGGTCCTTTGTCAAGACCACGGCCTTACACCGGAGCAAGTCGTGGCCATTGCAAGCA
ATGGGGGTGGCAAACAGGCTCTTGAGACGGTTCAGAGACTTCTCCCAGTTCTCTGTCAAGCCCACGGGCT
GACTCCCGATCAAGTTGTAGCGATTGCGTCGCATGACGGAGGGAAACAAGCATTGGAGACTGTCCAACGG
CTCCTTCCCGTGTTGTGTCAAGCCCACGGTTTGACGCCTGCACAAGTGGTCGCCATCGCCAGCCATGATG
GCGGTAAGCAGGCGCTGGAAACAGTACAGCGCCTGCTGCCTGTACTGTGCCAGGATCATGGACTGACCCC
AGACCAGGTAGTCGCAATCGCGTCAAACGGAGGGGGAAAGCAAGCCCTGGAAACCGTGCAAAGGTTGTTG
CCGGTCCTTTGTCAAGACCACGGCCTTACACCGGAGCAAGTCGTGGCCATTGCAAGCAATGGGGGTGGCA
AACAGGCTCTTGAGACGGTTCAGAGACTTCTCCCAGTTCTCTGTCAAGCCCACGGGCTGACTCCCGATCA
AGTTGTAGCGATTGCGAATAACAATGGAGGGAAACAAGCATTGGAGACTGTCCAACGGCTCCTTCCCGTG
TTGTGTCAAGCCCACGGTTTGACGCCTGCACAAGTGGTCGCCATCGCCTCCAATATTGGCGGTAAGCAGG
CGCTGGAAACAGTACAGCGCCTGCTGCCTGTACTGTGCCAGGATCATGGACTGACCCCAGACCAGGTAGT
CGCAATCGCGAACAATAATGGGGGAAAGCAAGCCCTGGAAACCGTGCAAAGGTTGTTGCCGGTCCTTTGT
CAAGACCACGGCCTTACACCGGAGCAAGTCGTGGCCATTGCAAATAATAACGGTGGCAAACAGGCTCTTG
AGACGGTTCAGAGACTTCTCCCAGTTCTCTGTCAAGCCCACGGGCTGACTCCCGATCAAGTTGTAGCGAT
TGCGTCGCATGACGGAGGGAAACAAGCATTGGAGACTGTCCAACGGCTCCTTCCCGTGTTGTGTCAAGCC
CACGGTTTGACGCCTGCACAAGTGGTCGCCATCGCCAACAACAACGGCGGTAAGCAGGCGCTGGAAACAG
TACAGCGCCTGCTGCCTGTACTGTGCCAGGATCATGGACTGACCCCAGACCAGGTAGTCGCAATCGCGTC
ACATGACGGGGGAAAGCAAGCCCTGGAAACCGTGCAAAGGTTGTTGCCGGTCCTTTGTCAAGACCACGGC
CTTACACCGGAGCAAGTCGTGGCCATTGCATCCCACGACGGTGGCAAACAGGCTCTTGAGACGGTTCAGA
GACTTCTCCCAGTTCTCTGTCAAGCCCACGGGCTGACTCCCGATCAAGTTGTAGCGATTGCGAATAACAA
TGGAGGGAAACAAGCATTGGAGACTGTCCAACGGCTCCTTCCCGTGTTGTGTCAAGCCCACGGTTTGACG
CCTGCACAAGTGGTCGCCATCGCCAACAACAACGGCGGTAAGCAGGCGCTGGAAACAGTACAGCGCCTGC
TGCCTGTACTGTGCCAGGATCATGGACTGA
