>Addgene plasmid #36681 | TAL2222 | addgene partial sequence | sequence record 48221 | CMV-F 5'-CGCAAATGGGCGGTAGGCGTG-3'
ACTAGAGAACCCACTGCTTACTGGCTTATCGAAATTAATACGACTCACTATAGGGAGACCCAAGCTGGCT
AGCACCATGGACTACAAAGACCATGACGGTGATTATAAAGATCATGACATCGATTACAAGGATGACGATG
ACAAGATGGCCCCCAAGAAGAAGAGGAAGGTGGGCATTCACCGCGGGGTACCTATGGTGGACTTGAGGAC
ACTCGGTTATTCGCAACAGCAACAGGAGAAAATCAAGCCTAAGGTCAGGAGCACCGTCGCGCAACACCAC
GAGGCGCTTGTGGGGCATGGCTTCACTCATGCGCATATTGTCGCGCTTTCACAGCACCCTGCGGCGCTTG
GGACGGTGGCTGTCAAATACCAAGATATGATTGCGGCCCTGCCCGAAGCCACGCACGAGGCAATTGTAGG
GGTCGGTAAACAGTGGTCGGGAGCGCGAGCACTTGAGGCGCTGCTGACTGTGGCGGGTGAGCTTAGGGGG
CCTCCGCTCCAGCTCGACACCGGGCAGCTGCTGAAGATCGCGAAGAGAGGGGGAGTAACAGCGGTAGAGG
CAGTGCACGCCTGGCGCAATGCGCTCACCGGGGCCCCCTTGAACCTGACCCCAGACCAGGTAGTCGCAAT
CGCGTCACATGACGGGGGAAAGCAAGCCCTGGAAACCGTGCAAAGGTTGTTGCCGGTCCTTTGTCAAGAC
CACGGCCTTACACCGGAGCAAGTCGTGGCCATTGCAAGCAATGGGGGTGGCAAACAGGCTCTTGAGACGG
TTCAGAGACTTCTCCCAGTTCTCTGTCAAGCCCACGGGCTGACTCCCGATCAAGTTGTAGCGATTGCGTC
GCATGACGGAGGGAAACAAGCATTGGAGACTGTC
