>Addgene plasmid #36681 | TAL2222 | addgene partial sequence | sequence record 48222 | JDS-TALEN-F 5'-TAGGGGTCGGTAAACAGTGG-3'
TGTGGCGGGTGAGCTTAGGGGGCCTCCGCTCCAGCTCGACACCGGGCAGCTGCTGAAGATCGCGAAGAGA
GGGGGAGTAACAGCGGTAGAGGCAGTGCACGCCTGGCGCAATGCGCTCACCGGGGCCCCCTTGAACCTGA
CCCCAGACCAGGTAGTCGCAATCGCGTCACATGACGGGGGAAAGCAAGCCCTGGAAACCGTGCAAAGGTT
GTTGCCGGTCCTTTGTCAAGACCACGGCCTTACACCGGAGCAAGTCGTGGCCATTGCAAGCAATGGGGGT
GGCAAACAGGCTCTTGAGACGGTTCAGAGACTTCTCCCAGTTCTCTGTCAAGCCCACGGGCTGACTCCCG
ATCAAGTTGTAGCGATTGCGTCGCATGACGGAGGGAAACAAGCATTGGAGACTGTCCAACGGCTCCTTCC
CGTGTTGTGTCAAGCCCACGGTTTGACGCCTGCACAAGTGGTCGCCATCGCCAGCCATGATGGCGGTAAG
CAGGCGCTGGAAACAGTACAGCGCCTGCTGCCTGTACTGTGCCAGGATCATGGACTGACCCCAGACCAGG
TAGTCGCAATCGCGTCAAACGGAGGGGGAAAGCAAGCCCTGGAAACCGTGCAAAGGTTGTTGCCGGTCCT
TTGTCAAGACCACGGCCTTACACCGGAGCAAGTCGTGGCCATTGCAAGCAATGGGGGTGGCAAACAGGCT
CTTGAGACGGTTCAGAGACTTCTCCCAGTTCTCTGTCAAGCCCACGGGCTGACTCCCGATCAAGTTGTAG
CGATTGCGAATAACAATGGAGGGAAACAAGCATTGGAGACTGTCCAACGGCTCCTTCCCGTGTTGTGTCA
AGCCCACGGTTTGAC
