[The description below was written by a language model from this plasmid's Addgene catalogue record.]
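Description:
TAL2222 is a mammalian expression plasmid encoding the left monomer of a TALE nuclease (TALEN) pair directed against the human SDHB gene. It is built on the JDS78 TALEN expression backbone (about 6.4 kb without insert), into which an approximately 1.6 kb array of TALE repeats was cloned by restriction cloning at BsmBI sites that were destroyed in the process. The repeat array was generated by FLASH assembly, a high-throughput method for building custom TALE DNA-binding domains, and it specifies recognition of a defined half-site in SDHB. The plasmid is a high-copy construct propagated in E. coli under ampicillin selection. The record does not list the origin of replication or provide a feature table.

The backbone supplies the invariant parts of the nuclease. These are an N-terminal 3X FLAG tag for detection and a C-terminal wild-type FokI cleavage domain, so the inserted repeats complete an in-frame FLAG-TALE-FokI fusion. Expression in mammalian cells is driven by the CMV promoter. The vector type also notes a T7 promoter, which allows in vitro transcription of TALEN mRNA for delivery as RNA rather than plasmid. The use of a BGH reverse sequencing primer suggests a BGH polyadenylation region downstream of the coding sequence.

Because FokI cuts only as a dimer, this left TALEN is intended to be used with a matching right-hand SDHB TALEN that binds the opposite strand across a spacer. Together they introduce a double-strand break at the target locus for gene disruption or other genome editing. The Entrez gene link in the record appears to point to a non-human sdhB entry, although the species is listed as human. The depositor recommends verifying the plasmid by diagnostic digest before use, a sensible precaution given the repetitive insert.
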