Addgene plasmid #36681: TAL2222
Depositing lab: Keith Joung. Depositing organization: Massachusetts General Hospital. Publication: FLASH assembly of TALENs for high-throughput genome editing. Reyon D, Tsai SQ, Khayter C, Foden JA, Sander JD, Joung JK. Nat Biotechnol. 2012 Apr 8. doi: 10.1038/nbt.2170. PubMed 22484455.
Backbone
  Vector backbone: JDS78
  Backbone manufacturer: Joung lab (Addgene Plasmid # 32290)
  Backbone size w/o insert (bp): 6447
  Vector type: Mammalian, T7 for in vitro mRNA synthesis
Growth in bacteria
  Bacterial resistance: Ampicillin, 100 μg/mL
  Growth temperature: 37°C
  Growth strain: XL1 Blue
  Copy number: High Copy
Gene/Insert
  Gene/Insert name: SDHB-TALEN_Left (alt name: SDHB)
  Species: H. sapiens (human)
  Insert size (bp): 1640
  Entrez Gene: sdhB (a.k.a. GAND_20)
  Promoter: CMV
  Tag / fusion protein: 3X Flag (N terminal on backbone); WT FOKI (C terminal on backbone)
  Cloning method: Restriction Enzyme; 5′ cloning site BsmBI (destroyed during cloning); 3′ cloning site BsmBI (destroyed during cloning)
  Sequencing primers: 5′ CMV-F; 3′ BGH-rev
Terms and licenses: Academic/Nonprofit Terms; Industry Terms: Not Available to Industry
Depositor comments: Target binding site: TCTCCTTGAGGCGCCGGT It is strongly recommended that users perform a diagnostic digest to verify this plasmid prior to use. For example, a double digest of the plasmid with BamHI and KpnI should result in two bands at 2.2kb and 5.9kb.
How to cite: TAL2222 was a gift from Keith Joung (Addgene plasmid # 36681 ; http://n2t.net/addgene:36681 ; RRID:Addgene_36681)
